>Addgene plasmid #208747 | ZIF-RFP-CAAX | addgene full sequence | sequence record 434042 | Addgene NGS Result
GACGGATCGGGAGATCTCCCGATCCCCTATGGTGCACTCTCAGTACAATCTGCTCTGATGCCGCATAGTT
AAGCCAGTATCTGCTCCCTGCTTGTGTGTTGGAGGTCGCTGAGTAGTGCGCGAGCAAAATTTAAGCTACA
ACAAGGCAAGGCTTGACCGACAATTGCATGAAGAATCTGCTTAGGGTTAGGCGTTTTGCGCTGCTTCGCG
ATGTACGGGCCAGATATACGCGTTGACATTGATTATTGACTAGTTATTAATAGTAATCAATTACGGGGTC
ATTAGTTCATAGCCCATATATGGAGTTCCGCGTTACATAACTTACGGTAAATGGCCCGCCTGGCTGACCG
CCCAACGACCCCCGCCCATTGACGTCAATAATGACGTATGTTCCCATAGTAACGCCAATAGGGACTTTCC
ATTGACGTCAATGGGTGGAGTATTTACGGTAAACTGCCCACTTGGCAGTACATCAAGTGTATCATATGCC
AAGTACGCCCCCTATTGACGTCAATGACGGTAAATGGCCCGCCTGGCATTATGCCCAGTACATGACCTTA
TGGGACTTTCCTACTTGGCAGTACATCTACGTATTAGTCATCGCTATTACCATGGTGATGCGGTTTTGGC
AGTACATCAATGGGCGTGGATAGCGGTTTGACTCACGGGGATTTCCAAGTCTCCACCCCATTGACGTCAA
TGGGAGTTTGTTTTGGCACCAAAATCAACGGGACTTTCCAAAATGTCGTAACAACTCCGCCCCATTGACG
CAAATGGGCGGTAGGCGTGTACGGTGGGAGGTCTATATAAGCAGAGCTCTCTGGCTAACTAGAGAACCCA
CTGCTTACTGGCTTATCGAAATTAATACGACTCACTATAGGGAGACCCAAGCTGGCTAGCGTTTAAACTT
AAGCTTGCCACCATGACTGGAGAACGGCCCTTCCAGTGCAATCAGTGCGGGGCCTCATTCACCCAGAAGG
GCAACCTGCTCCGGCACATCAAGCTGCATTCCGGGGAGGGTACCCTCGAGTCCGGACTCAGATCTGGCAG
CGGTGGAGGCGATATCATGGTGAGCAAGGGCGAGGAGGATAACATGGCCATCATCAAGGAGTTCATGCGC
TTCAAGGTGCACATGGAGGGCTCCGTGAACGGCCACGAGTTCGAGATCGAGGGCGAGGGCGAGGGCCGCC
CCTACGAGGGCACCCAGACCGCCAAGCTGAAGGTGACCAAGGGTGGCCCCCTGCCCTTCGCCTGGGACAT
CCTGTCCCCTCAGTTCATGTACGGCTCCAAGGCCTACGTGAAGCACCCCGCCGACATCCCCGACTACTTG
AAGCTGTCCTTCCCCGAGGGCTTCAAGTGGGAGCGCGTGATGAACTTCGAGGACGGCGGCGTGGTGACCG
TGACCCAGGACTCCTCCCTGCAGGACGGCGAGTTCATCTACAAGGTGAAGCTGCGCGGCACCAACTTCCC
CTCCGACGGCCCCGTAATGCAGAAGAAGACCATGGGCTGGGAGGCCTCCTCCGAGCGGATGTACCCCGAG
GACGGCGCCCTGAAGGGCGAGATCAAGCAGAGGCTGAAGCTGAAGGACGGCGGCCACTACGACGCTGAGG
TCAAGACCACCTACAAGGCCAAGAAGCCCGTGCAGCTGCCCGGCGCCTACAACGTCAACATCAAGTTGGA
CATCACCTCCCACAACGAGGACTACACCATCGTGGAACAGTACGAACGCGCCGAGGGCCGCCACTCCACC
GGCGGCATGGACGAGCTGTACAAGGGATCCGGCAGTGCTGGTGGTAGTGCTGGTGGTAGTGCTGGTGGTA
GTGCTGGTGGCAGTGCTGGTGGTAGTGCTGGTGGTAGTGCTGGTGGCTCTAGAAAGATGTCCAAGGACGG
CAAGAAGAAGAAGAAGAAGGCCAAGACCAAGTGCGTGATCATGTAAGAATTCGGGCCCGTTTAAACCCGC
TGATCAGCCTCGACTGTGCCTTCTAGTTGCCAGCCATCTGTTGTTTGCCCCTCCCCCGTGCCTTCCTTGA
CCCTGGAAGGTGCCACTCCCACTGTCCTTTCCTAATAAAATGAGGAAATTGCATCGCATTGTCTGAGTAG
GTGTCATTCTATTCTGGGGGGTGGGGTGGGGCAGGACAGCAAGGGGGAGGATTGGGAAGACAATAGCAGG
CATGCTGGGGATGCGGTGGGCTCTATGGCTTCTGAGGCGGAAAGAACCAGCTGGGGCTCTAGGGGGTATC
CCC
[124 nt withheld, positions 2244-2367]
C
[91 nt withheld, positions 2369-2459]
A
[49 nt withheld, positions 2461-2509]
CCTTTGACGTTGGAGTCCACGTTCTTT
[37 nt withheld, positions 2537-2573]
ACCCTATCTCGGTCTATTCTTTTGATTTATAAGGGATTTTGCCGATTTCGGCCTATTGGTTAAAAAATGA
GCTGATTTAACAAAAATTTAACGCGAATTAATTCTGTGGAATGTGTGTCAGTTAGGGTGTGGAAAGTCCC
CAGGCTCCCCAGCAGGCAGAAGTATGCAAAGCATGCATCTCAATTAGTCAGCAACCAGGTGTGGAAAGTC
CCCAGGCTCCCCAGCAGGCAGAAGTATGCAAAGCATGCATCTCAATTAGTCAGCAACCATAGTCCCGCCC
CTAACTCCGCCCATCCCGCCCCTAACTCCGCCCAGTTCCGCCCATTCTCCGCCCCATGGCTGACTAATTT
TTTTTATTTATGCAGAGGCCGAGGCCGCCTCTGCCTCTGAGCTATTCCAGAAGTAGTGAGGAGGCTTTTT
TGGAGGCCTAGGCTTTTGCAAAAAGCTCCCGGGAGCTTGTATATCCATTTTCGGATCTGATCAAGAGACA
GGATGAGGATCGTTTCGCATGATTGAACAAGATGGATTGCACGCAGGTTCTCCGGCCGCTTGGGTGGAGA
GGCTATTCGGCTATGACTGGGCACAACAGACAATCGGCTGCTCTGATGCCGCCGTGTTCCGGCTGTCAGC
GCAGGGGCGCCCGGTTCTTTTTGTCAAGACCGACCTGTCCGGTGCCCTGAATGAACTGCAGGACGAGGCA
GCGCGGCTATCGTGGCTGGCCACGACGGGCGTTCCTTGCGCAGCTGTGCTCGACGTTGTCACTGAAGCGG
GAAGGGACTGGCTGCTATTGGGCGAAGTGCCGGGGCAGGATCTCCTGTCATCTCACCTTGCTCCTGCCGA
GAAAGTATCCATCATGGCTGATGCAATGCGGCGGCTGCATACGCTTGATCCGGCTACCTGCCCATTCGAC
CACCAAGCGAAACATCGCATCGAGCGAGCACGTACTCGGATGGAAGCCGGTCTTGTCGATCAGGATGATC
TGGACGAAGAGCATCAGGGGCTCGCGCCAGCCGAACTGTTCGCCAGGCTCAAGGCGCGCATGCCCGACGG
CGAGGATCTCGTCGTGACCCATGGCGATGCCTGCTTGCCGAATATCATGGTGGAAAATGGCCGCTTTTCT
GGATTCATCGACTGTGGCCGGCTGGGTGTGGCGGACCGCTATCAGGACATAGCGTTGGCTACCCGTGATA
TTGCTGAAGAGCTTGGCGGCGAATGGGCTGACCGCTTCCTCGTGCTTTACGGTATCGCCGCTCCCGATTC
GCAGCGCATCGCCTTCTATCGCCTTCTTGACGAGTTCTTCTGAGCGGGACTCTGGGGTTCGAAATGACCG
ACCAAGCGACGCCCAACCTGCCATCACGAGATTTCGATTCCACCGCCGCCTTCTATGAAAGGTTGGGCTT
CGGAATCGTTTTCCGGGACGCCGGCTGGATGATCCTCCAGCGCGGGGATCTCATGCTGGAGTTCTTCGCC
CACCCCAACTTGTTTATTGCAGCTTATAATGGTTACAAATAAAGCAATAGCATCACAAATTTCACAAATA
AAGCATTTTTTTCACTGCATTCTAGTTGTGGTTTGTCCAAACTCATCAATGTATCTTATCATGTCTGTAT
ACCGTCGACCTCTAGCTAGAGCTTGGCGTAATCATGGTCATAGCTGTTTCCTGTGTGAAATTGTTATCCG
CTCACAATTCCACACAACATACGAGCCGGAAGCATAAAGTGTAAAGCCTGGGGTGCCTAATGAGTGAGCT
AACTCACATTAATTGCGTTGCGCTCACTGCCCGCTTTCCAGTCGGGAAACCTGTCGTGCCAGCTGCATTA
ATGAATCGGCCAACGCGCGGGGAGAGGCGGTTTGCGTATTGGGCGCTCTTCCGCTTCCTCGCTCACTGAC
TCGCTGCGCTCGGTCGTTCGGCTGCGGCGAGCGGTATCAGCTCACTCAAAGGCGGTAATACGGTTATCCA
CAGAATCAGGGGATAACGCAGGAAAGAACATGTGAGCAAAAGGCCAGCAAAAGGCCAGGAACCGTAAAAA
GGCCGCGTTGCTGGCGTTTTTCCATAGGCTCCGCCCCCCTGACGAGCATCACAAAAATCGACGCTCAAGT
CAGAGGTGGCGAAACCCGACAGGACTATAAAGATACCAGGCGTTTCCCCCTGGAAGCTCCCTCGTGCGCT
CTCCTGTTCCGACCCTGCCGCTTACCGGATACCTGTCCGCCTTTCTCCCTTCGGGAAGCGTGGCGCTTTC
TCATAGCTCACGCTGTAGGTATCTCAGTTCGGTGTAGGTCGTTCGCTCCAAGCTGGGCTGTGTGCACGAA
CCCCCCGTTCAGCCCGACCGCTGCGCCTTATCCGGTAACTATCGTCTTGAGTCCAACCCGGTAAGACACG
ACTTATCGCCACTGGCAGCAGCCACTGGTAACAGGATTAGCAGAGCGAGGTATGTAGGCGGTGCTACAGA
GTTCTTGAAGTGGTGGCCTAACTACGGCTACACTAGAAGAACAGTATTTGGTATCTGCGCTCTGCTGAAG
CCAGTTACCTTCGGAAAAAGAGTTGGTAGCTCTTGATCCGGCAAACAAACCACCGCTGGTAGCGGTGGTT
TTTTTGTTTGCAAGCAGCAGATTACGCGCAGAAAAAAAGGATCTCAAGAAGATCCTTTGATCTTTTCTAC
GGGGTCTGACGCTCAGTGGAACGAAAACTCACGTTAAGGGATTTTGGTCATGAGATTATCAAAAAGGATC
TTCACCTAGATCCTTTTAAATTAAAAATGAAGTTTTAAATCAATCTAAAGTATATATGAGTAAACTTGGT
CTGACAGTTACCAATGCTTAATCAGTGAGGCACCTATCTCAGCGATCTGTCTATTTCGTTCATCCATAGT
TGCCTGACTCCCCGTCGTGTAGATAACTACGATACGGGAGGGCTTACCATCTGGCCCCAGTGCTGCAATG
ATACCGCGAGACCCACGCTCACCGGCTCCAGATTTATCAGCAATAAACCAGCCAGCCGGAAGGGCCGAGC
GCAGAAGTGGTCCTGCAACTTTATCCGCCTCCATCCAGTCTATTAATTGTTGCCGGGAAGCTAGAGTAAG
TAGTTCGCCAGTTAATAGTTTGCGCAACGTTGTTGCCATTGCTACAGGCATCGTGGTGTCACGCTCGTCG
TTTGGTATGGCTTCATTCAGCTCCGGTTCCCAACGATCAAGGCGAGTTACATGATCCCCCATGTTGTGCA
AAAAAGCGGTTAGCTCCTTCGGTCCTCCGATCGTTGTCAGAAGTAAGTTGGCCGCAGTGTTATCACTCAT
GGTTATGGCAGCACTGCATAATTCTCTTACTGTCATGCCATCCGTAAGATGCTTTTCTGTGACTGGTGAG
TACTCAACCAAGTCATTCTGAGAATAGTGTATGCGGCGACCGAGTTGCTCTTGCCCGGCGTCAATACGGG
ATAATACCGCGCCACATAGCAGAACTTTAAAAGTGCTCATCATTGGAAAACGTTCTTCGGGGCGAAAACT
CTCAAGGATCTTACCGCTGTTGAGATCCAGTTCGATGTAACCCACTCGTGCACCCAACTGATCTTCAGCA
TCTTTTACTTTCACCAGCGTTTCTGGGTGAGCAAAAACAGGAAGGCAAAATGCCGCAAAAAAGGGAATAA
GGGCGACACGGAAATGTTGAATACTCATACTCTTCCTTTTTCAATATTATTGAAGCATTTATCAGGGTTA
TTGTCTCATGAGCGGATACATATTTGAATGTATTTAGAAAAATAAACAAATAGGGGTTCCGCGCACATTT
CCCCGAAAAGTGCCACCTGACGTC
Features (pLannotate 1.2.2; 21 found; start..end, strand, type, name):
     28..80      -  misc_feature   bom (fragment): basis of mobility region from pBR322
    235..614     +  enhancer       CMV enhancer: human cytomegalovirus immediate early enhancer
    615..818     +  promoter       CMV promoter: human cytomegalovirus (CMV) immediate early promoter
    814..847     +  LTR            5' LTR (truncated) (fragment): truncated 5' long terminal repeat (LTR) from HIV-1
    863..881     +  promoter       T7 promoter: promoter for bacteriophage T7 RNA polymerase
    932..1015    +  CDS            Ikzf1 (fragment): IKZF1_MOUSE - Also known as Ikaros, Lyf1, Zfpn1a1, Znfn1a1. Experimental evidence at protein level: Swiss-Prot protein existence level 1. Transcription regulator of hematopoietic cell differentiation. Binds gamma-satellite DNA. Binds with higher affinity to gamma satellite A. Plays a role in the development of lymphocytes, B- and T-cells. Binds and activates the enhancer (delta-A element) of the CD3-delta gene. Repressor of the TDT (terminal deoxynucleotidyltransferase) gene during thymocyte differentiation. Regulates transcription through association with both HDAC-dependent and HDAC-independ
   1067..1774    +  CDS            mCherry: mCherry is a basic (constitutively fluorescent) red fluorescent protein published in 2004, derived from Discosoma sp.. It is reported to be a very rapidly-maturing monomer with low acid sensitivity.
   1974..2198    +  polyA_signal   bGH poly(A) signal: bovine growth hormone polyadenylation signal
   2202..2223    +  promoter       SV40 promoter (fragment): SV40 enhancer and early promoter
   2244..2672    +  rep_origin     f1 ori (sequence partly withheld): f1 bacteriophage origin of replication; arrow indicates direction of (+) strand synthesis
   2686..3015    +  promoter       SV40 promoter: SV40 enhancer and early promoter
   3082..3873    +  CDS            neo: KKA2_KLEPN - Also known as kan, nptII. Experimental evidence at protein level: Swiss-Prot protein existence level 1. Resistance to kanamycin, neomycin, paromomycin, ribostamycin, butirosin and gentamicin B. From Klebsiella pneumoniae.
   3897..4055    +  CDS            ble (fragment): BLE_KLEPN - Experimental evidence at protein level: Swiss-Prot protein existence level 1. Binding protein with a strong affinity to the bleomycin family of antibiotics. Binds to CL990; an antimitotic-antibiotic compound. From Klebsiella pneumoniae.
   4050..4171    +  polyA_signal   SV40 poly(A) signal: SV40 polyadenylation signal
   4244..4260    -  protein_bind   lac operator: The lac repressor binds to the lac operator to inhibit transcription in E. coli. This inhibition can be relieved by adding lactose or isopropyl-β-D-thiogalactopyranoside (IPTG). lac repressor encoded by lacI
   4268..4298    -  promoter       lac promoter: promoter for the E. coli lac operon
   4313..4334    -  protein_bind   CAP binding site: CAP binding activates transcription in the presence of cAMP. E. coli catabolite activator protein
   4347..4439    -  CDS            lacI (fragment): lac repressor; lacI; The lac repressor binds to the lac operator to inhibit transcription in E. coli. This inhibition can be relieved by adding lactose or isopropyl-β-D-thiogalactopyranoside (IPTG).
   4622..5210    -  rep_origin     ori: high-copy-number ColE1/pMB1/pBR322/pUC origin of replication
   5381..6241    -  CDS            AmpR: β-lactamase; bla; confers resistance to ampicillin, carbenicillin, and related antibiotics
   6242..6346    -  promoter       AmpR promoter: bla
