[The description below was written by a language model from this plasmid's Addgene catalogue record and pLannotate feature annotations shown in this document.]
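Description:
ZIF-RFP-CAAX is a mammalian expression plasmid built on the pcDNA3.1 backbone, about 6.4 kb in the sequenced record. It is propagated in E. coli through a high-copy ColE1/pUC-type origin with ampicillin selection from the β-lactamase gene and its own promoter. An f1 origin is also present, which allows single-stranded DNA production. For selection in mammalian cells, the backbone carries a neomycin/kanamycin phosphotransferase gene driven by the SV40 enhancer/early promoter and terminated by an SV40 polyadenylation signal. The other short annotations are fragmentary hits typical of backbone sequence rather than functional modules: the bom, lac promoter/operator, lacI and ble fragments, and a brief match to a truncated HIV-1 LTR just after the promoter.

The payload is a single fusion open reading frame transcribed from the CMV immediate-early enhancer and promoter and terminated by the bovine growth hormone polyadenylation signal. A T7 promoter sits upstream of the coding region. The annotated parts of the fusion are a short segment matching the Ikaros (IKZF1) zinc finger transcription factor, which by its position presumably corresponds to the ZIF tag, followed by mCherry as the red fluorescent protein. The annotation matched the mouse protein, while the catalogue lists the insert species as human. The CAAX element named in the construct is not annotated separately. It would be expected in the unannotated stretch between mCherry and the poly(A) signal, since a CAAX box is a C-terminal prenylation motif that tethers proteins to membranes. According to the record, the plasmid expresses a membrane-anchored, red-fluorescent ZIF tag, deposited with work on a chemogenetic tool for dissecting the roles of protein phase separation. The record does not state how the tag is acted upon.
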