Addgene plasmid #208747: ZIF-RFP-CAAX
Purpose: membrane anchored ZIF tag with red fluorescent protein
Depositing lab: Xiaokun Shu. Depositing organization: University of California, San Francisco (UCSF). Publication: Chemogenetic Minitool for Dissecting the Roles of Protein Phase Separation. Chung CI, Yang J, Shu X. ACS Cent Sci. 2023 Jul 7;9(7):1466-1479. doi: 10.1021/acscentsci.3c00251. eCollection 2023 Jul 26. PubMed 37521779.
Backbone
  Vector backbone: pcDNA3.1
  Vector type: Mammalian Expression
Growth in bacteria
  Bacterial resistance: Ampicillin, 100 μg/mL
  Growth temperature: 37°C
  Growth strain: DH5alpha
  Copy number: High Copy
Gene/Insert
  Gene/Insert name: ZIF-RFP-CAAX
  Species: H. sapiens (human)
Terms and licenses: Academic/Nonprofit Terms; Industry Terms: Not Available to Industry
How to cite: ZIF-RFP-CAAX was a gift from Xiaokun Shu (Addgene plasmid # 208747 ; http://n2t.net/addgene:208747 ; RRID:Addgene_208747)
